Addgene plasmid #43569: III-CCTG
Depositing lab: Chad Cowan & Kiran Musunuru. Depositing organization: Harvard University. Publication: A TALEN Genome-Editing System for Generating Human Stem Cell-Based Disease Models. Ding Q, Lee YK, Schaefer EA, Peters DT, Veres A, Kim K, Kuperwasser N, Motola DL, Meissner TB, Hendriks WT, Trevisan M, Gupta RM, Moisan A, Banks E, Friesen M, Schinzel RT, Xia F, Tang A, Xia Y, Figueroa E, Wann A, Ahfeldt T, Daheron L, Zhang F, Rubin LL, Peng LF, Chung RT, Musunuru K, Cowan CA. Cell Stem Cell. 2012 Dec 12. pii: S1934-5909(12)00645-5. doi: 10.1016/j.stem.2012.11.011. PubMed 23246482.
Backbone
  Vector backbone: pCRII-TOPO
  Backbone manufacturer: Invitrogen
  Backbone size w/o insert (bp): 3973
  Vector type: Bacterial Cloning
Growth in bacteria
  Bacterial resistance: Ampicillin and Kanamycin, 100 & 50 μg/mL
  Growth temperature: 37°C
  Growth strain: Top10
  Copy number: High Copy
Gene/Insert
  Gene/Insert name: III-CCTG
  Species: Synthetic
  Insert size (bp): 426
  Cloning method: TOPO Cloning
  Sequencing primers: 5′ T7; 3′ M13-rev
Terms and licenses: Academic/Nonprofit Terms; Industry Terms: Not Available to Industry
How to cite: III-CCTG was a gift from Chad Cowan & Kiran Musunuru (Addgene plasmid # 43569 ; http://n2t.net/addgene:43569 ; RRID:Addgene_43569)
