[The description below was written by a language model from this plasmid's Addgene catalogue record.]
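Description:
III-CCTG is a bacterial cloning plasmid built on the commercial pCRII-TOPO backbone (about 4 kb without insert), carrying a 426 bp synthetic insert introduced by TOPO cloning. It is a high-copy plasmid maintained in E. coli and is selectable with both ampicillin and kanamycin, consistent with the dual resistance markers of this backbone. The listed sequencing primers, T7 on the 5′ side and M13 reverse on the 3′ side, reflect the standard priming sites that flank the TOPO cloning site and allow the insert to be verified. No feature table is provided, so the positions of the origin, markers and insert cannot be described in detail.

The record does not explain the insert beyond its name, synthetic origin and size. The associated publication describes a TALEN genome-editing system for generating human stem cell-based disease models, and the name suggests that the plasmid is one member of a library of pre-assembled TAL effector repeat modules. Under that reading, "CCTG" would denote the four DNA bases recognised by the encoded repeats and "III" the position of that block within the final repeat array. The insert size is roughly what four tandem TAL repeats would occupy, but this interpretation is inferred rather than stated in the record. The plasmid has no eukaryotic promoter or expression elements on record and is not itself a nuclease expression vector. It most plausibly serves as a storage and source plasmid from which the insert is taken for assembly into full-length TALEN constructs targeting chosen genomic sites.
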