>Addgene plasmid #43569 | III-CCTG | depositor partial sequence | sequence record 58834 | III-CCTG sequence 426 bps
CGTCTCGGCTCACCCCAGAGCAGGTCGTGGCGATCGCAAGCCACGACGGAGGAAAGCAAGCCTTGGAAAC
AGTACAGAGGCTGTTGCCTGTGCTGTGCCAAGCGCACGGACTCACCCCAGAGCAGGTCGTGGCGATCGCA
AGCCACGACGGAGGAAAGCAAGCCTTGGAAACAGTACAGAGGCTGTTGCCTGTGCTGTGCCAAGCGCACG
GCCTCACCCCAGAGCAGGTCGTGGCCATTGCCTCGAATGGAGGGGGCAAACAGGCGTTGGAAACCGTACA
ACGATTGCTGCCGGTGCTGTGCCAAGCGCACGGATTAACCCCAGAGCAGGTCGTGGCAATCGCGAGCAAC
AACGGCGGAAAACAGGCTTTGGAAACGGTGCAGAGGCTCCTTCCAGTGCTGTGCCAAGCGCACGGACTCA
GAGACG
