>Addgene plasmid #43569 | III-CCTG | addgene partial sequence | sequence record 64318 | M13_pUC_fwd
CTATAGGGCGAATTGGGCCCTCTAGATGCATGCTCGAGCGGCCGCCAGTGTGATGGATATCTGCAGAATT
CGCCCTTGATGCCGTCCTAGCGCGTCTCGGCTCACCCCAGAGCAGGTCGTGGCGATCGCAAGCCACGACG
GAGGAAAGCAAGCCTTGGAAACAGTACAGAGGCTGTTGCCTGTGCTGTGCCAAGCGCACGGACTCACCCC
AGAGCAGGTCGTGGCGATCGCAAGCCACGACGGAGGAAAGCAAGCCTTGGAAACAGTACAGAGGCTGTTG
CCTGTGCTGTGCCAAGCGCACGGCCTCACCCCAGAGCAGGTCGTGGCCATTGCCTCGAATGGAGGGGGCA
AACAGGCGTTGGAAACCGTACAACGATTGCTGCCGGTGCTGTGCCAAGCGCACGGATTAACCCCAGAGCA
GGTCGTGGCAATCGCGAGCAATAACGGCGGAAAACAGGCTTTGGAAACGGTGCAGAGGCTCCTTCCAGTG
CTGTGCCAAGCGCACGGACTCAGAGACGTGGGCACAGGAAAGATACTTAAGGGCGAATTCCAGCACACTG
GCGGCCGTTACTAGTGGATCCGAGCTCGGTACCAAGCTTGATGCATAGCTTGAGTATTCTATAGTGTCAC
CTAAATAGCTTGGCGTAATCATGGTCATAGCTGTTTCCTGTGTGAAATTGTTATCCGCTCACAATTCCAC
ACAACATACGAGCCGGAAGCATAAAGTGTAAAGCCTGGGGTGCCTAATGAGTGAGCTAACTCACATTAAT
TGCGTTGCGCTCACTGCCCGCTTTCCAGTCGGGAAACCTGTCGTGCCAGCTGCATTAATGAATCGGCCAA
CGCGCGGGG
